Addgene plasmid #159702: pG20_mCherry_Blp
Purpose: (Empty Backbone) pGREEN-based cloning construct for expression in planta
Depositing lab: Hans-Henning Kunz. Depositing organization: Washington State University. Publication: An updated pGREEN-based vector suite for cost-effective cloning in plant molecular biology. Pratt AI, Knoblauch J, Kunz HH. MicroPubl Biol. 2020 Oct 7;2020. doi: 10.17912/micropub.biology.000317. PubMed 33274321.
Backbone
  Vector backbone: pGREEN
  Backbone size (bp): 5755
  Vector type: Plant Expression
  Selectable markers: Basta
  Tag / fusion protein: mCherry (C terminal on backbone)
Growth in bacteria
  Bacterial resistance: Kanamycin, 50 μg/mL
  Growth temperature: 37°C
  Growth strain: DH5alpha
  Copy number: High Copy
Gene/Insert
  Gene/Insert name: None
  Tag / fusion protein: mCherry (C terminal on backbone)
Terms and licenses: Academic/Nonprofit Terms; Industry Terms: Not Available to Industry
Depositor comments: Empty pGREEN expression vector for cloning; HSP terminator
How to cite: pG20_mCherry_Blp was a gift from Hans-Henning Kunz (Addgene plasmid # 159702 ; http://n2t.net/addgene:159702 ; RRID:Addgene_159702)
