[The description below was written by a language model from this plasmid's Addgene catalogue record and pLannotate feature annotations shown in this document.]
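Description:
pG20_mCherry_Blp is an empty plant expression vector from an updated pGREEN-based cloning suite, built as a compact (5,755 bp) binary plasmid for Agrobacterium-mediated delivery into plants. It is maintained at high copy in E. coli through a ColE1/pUC-type origin and selected with kanamycin via an aph(3')-Ia KanR gene. It also carries the pSa origin characteristic of pGREEN vectors, which supports replication in Agrobacterium; in the pGREEN system generally, the replicase function is supplied in trans by a helper plasmid, although the record itself does not mention this.

Between the nopaline-type right and left T-DNA border repeats lie two units. The plant selection cassette consists of a CaMV 35S promoter driving the bar gene (phosphinothricin acetyltransferase from Streptomyces hygroscopicus), followed by a CaMV polyadenylation signal, giving Basta/glufosinate resistance to transformed plants. In the opposite orientation sits the cloning and expression cassette: an mCherry coding sequence followed by the Arabidopsis HSP18.2 terminator, arranged so that a gene of interest inserted upstream is expressed as a C-terminal mCherry fusion. There is an unannotated stretch upstream of mCherry, where a promoter and cloning sites would be expected, but neither the catalogue fields nor the feature table identify the promoter driving the fusion cassette. The short NOS promoter, yokD and Tn903 transposase hits are fragmentary matches, probably backbone remnants rather than functional parts.

The vector is intended for cloning a gene of interest for in planta expression, with red fluorescence enabling localisation or expression studies of the fusion protein.
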