Features (pLannotate 1.2.2; 14 found; start..end, strand, type, name):
    360..384     -  misc_feature   RB T-DNA repeat: right border repeat from nopaline C58 T-DNA
    508..538     +  promoter       NOS promoter (fragment): nopaline synthase promoter
    549..797     -  terminator     HSP terminator: efficient transcription terminator from the Arabidopsis thaliana heat shock protein 18.2 gene (Nagaya et al., 2010)
    805..1515    -  CDS            mCherry: monomeric derivative of DsRed fluorescent protein (Shaner et al., 2004) mammalian codon-optimized
   2243..2588    +  promoter       CaMV 35S promoter: strong constitutive promoter from cauliflower mosaic virus
   2540..2586    +  promoter       minimal CaMV 35S promoter: minimal 35S promoter from cauliflower mosaic virus
   2608..3156    +  CDS            bar: PAT_STRHY - Experimental evidence at protein level: Swiss-Prot protein existence level 1. Inactivates phosphinothricin (PPT) by transfer of an acetyl group from acetyl CoA. Can also acetylate demethylphosphinothricin but not PTT or glutamate. This enzyme is an effector of phosphinothricin tripeptide (PTT or bialaphos) resistance. From Streptomyces hygroscopicus. Introduced by genetic manipulation and expressed in glufosinate-tolerant maize by Dekalb Genetics.
   3177..3341    +  CDS            yokD (fragment): YOKD_BACSU - Experimental evidence at protein level: Swiss-Prot protein existence level 1. May contribute to antibiotic resistance. From Bacillus subtilis (strain 168).
   3391..3567    +  polyA_signal   CaMV poly(A) signal: cauliflower mosaic virus polyadenylation signal
   3575..3597    -  misc_feature   LB T-DNA repeat: left border repeat from nopaline C58 T-DNA (truncated)
   3724..4159    -  rep_origin     pSa ori: origin of replication from bacterial plasmid pSa
   4164..4265    -  CDS            TRA2_ECOLX (fragment): Protein predicted: Swiss-Prot protein existence level 4. Required for transposition of transposon Tn903. From Escherichia coli.
   4450..5265    +  CDS            KanR: aminoglycoside phosphotransferase; aph(3')-Ia; confers resistance to kanamycin in bacteria or G418 (Geneticin®) in eukaryotes
   5436..269     +  rep_origin     ori (across the origin): high-copy-number ColE1/pMB1/pBR322/pUC origin of replication
>Addgene plasmid #159702 | pG20_mCherry_Blp | addgene full sequence | sequence record 330283 | Addgene NGS Result
CGGGGGGTTCGTGCACACAGCCCAGCTTGGAGCGAACGACCTACACCGAACTGAGATACCTACAGCGTGA
GCTATGAGAAAGCGCCACGCTTCCCGAAGGGAGAAAGGCGGACAGGTATCCGGTAAGCGGCAGGGTCGGA
ACAGGAGAGCGCACGAGGGAGCTTCCAGGGGGAAACGCCTGGTATCTTTATAGTCCTGTCGGGTTTCGCC
ACCTCTGACTTGAGCGTCGATTTTTGTGATGCTCGTCAGGGGGGCGGAGCCTATGGAAAAACGCCAGCAA
CGCGGCCTTTTTACGGTTCCTGGCCTTTTGCTGGCCTTTTGCTCACATGAGATCTCAAACAAACACATAC
AGCGACTTAGTTTACCCGCCAATATATCCTGTCAAACACTGATAGTTTAAACTGAAGGCGGGAAACGACA
ATCTGATCATGAGCGGAGAATTAAGGGAGTCACGTTATGACCCCCGCCGATGACGCGGGACAAGCCGTTT
TACGTTTGGAACTGACAGAACCGCAACGTTGAAGGAGCCACTCAGCCGATCTGAATTCCTTATCTTTAAT
CATATTCCATAGTCCATACCATAGCACATACAGTAGTTATATGCTGCAGAAGAGATCCAACAAAACATTC
ACAATGGATTATAGAAACATTTGTTTATTCATTATAATGAGATCTTACATTCATTTAATATTAGAAAAAG
CCACAAATTCATAACACAACAAGCCAAGAAAAAAACACAAACTTAAGCACACAAGCTATTTATTTGACAC
ACCAAATATTTCATCTTCATCTTCATATGAGCTCCTACTTGTACAGCTCGTCCATGCCGCCGGTGGAGTG
GCGGCCCTCGGCGCGTTCGTACTGTTCCACGATGGTGTAGTCCTCGTTGTGGGAGGTGATGTCCAACTTG
ATGTTGACGTTGTAGGCGCCGGGCAGCTGCACGGGCTTCTTGGCCTTGTAGGTGGTCTTGACCTCAGCGT
CGTAGTGGCCGCCGTCCTTCAGCTTCAGCCTCTGCTTGATCTCGCCCTTCAGGGCGCCGTCCTCGGGGTA
CATCCGCTCGGAGGAGGCCTCCCAGCCCATGGTCTTCTTCTGCATTACGGGGCCGTCGGAGGGGAAGTTG
GTGCCGCGCAGCTTCACCTTGTAGATGAACTCGCCGTCCTGCAGGGAGGAGTCCTGGGTCACGGTCACCA
CGCCGCCGTCCTCGAAGTTCATCACGCGCTCCCACTTGAAGCCCTCGGGGAAGGACAGCTTCAAGTAGTC
GGGGATGTCGGCGGGGTGCTTCACGTAGGCCTTGGAGCCGTACATGAACTGAGGGGACAGGATGTCCCAG
GCGAAGGGCAGGGGGCCACCCTTGGTCACCTTCAGCTTGGCGGTCTGGGTGCCCTCGTAGGGGCGGCCCT
CGCCCTCGCCCTCGATCTCGAACTCGTGGCCGTTCACGGAGCCCTCCATGTGCACCTTGAAGCGCATGAA
CTCCTTGATGATGGCCATGTTATCCTCCTCGCCCTTGCTCACCATCCCGGGAGCGGTACCCTCGAGGTCG
ACAGTACTATCGATGGATCCACTAGTGGCGCGCCAGGCCTGAGCCCGGTTAACTCTAGTCTGTTAATCAG
AAAAACTCAGATTAATCGACAAATTCGATCGCACAAACTAGAAACTAACACCAGATCTAGATAGAAATCA
CAAATCGAAGAGTAATTATTCGACAAAACTCAAATTATTTGAACAAATCGGATGATATCTATGAAACCCT
AATCGAGAATTAAGATGATATCTAACGATCAAACCCAGAAAATCGTCTTCGATCTAAGATTAACAGAATC
TAAACCAAAGAACATATACGAAATTGGGATCGAACGAAAACAAAATCGAAGATTTTGAGAGAATAAGGAA
CACAGAAATTTACCTTGATCACGGTAGAGAGAATTGAGAGAAAGTTTTTAAGATTTTGAGAAATTGAAAT
CTGAATTGTGAAGAAGAAGAGGTCTTTGGGTATTGTTTTATAGAAGAAGAAGAAGAAAAGACGAGGACGA
CTAGGTCACGAGAAAGCTAAGGCGGTGAAGCAATAGCTAATAATAAAATGACACGTGTATTGAGCGTTGT
TTACACGCAAAGTTGTTTTTGGCTAATTGCCTTATTTTTAGGTTGAGGAAAAGTATTTGTGCTTTGAGTT
GATAAACACGACTCGTGTGTGCCGGCTGCAACCACTTTGACGCCGTTTATTACTGACTCGTCGAAGCTTT
ATTGAGACTTTTCAACAAAGGGTAATTTCGGGAAACCTCCTCGGATTCCATTGCCCAGCTATCTGTCACT
TCATCGAAAGGACAGTAGAAAAGGAAGGTGGCTCCTACAAATGCCATCATTGCGATAAAGGAAAGGCTAT
CATTCAAGATGCCTCTGCCGACAGTGGTCCCAAAGATGGACCCCCACCCACGAGGAGCATCGTGGAAAAA
GAAGTCGTTCCAACCACGACTTCAAAGCAAGTGGATTGATGTGACATCTCCACTGACGTAAGGGATGACG
CACAATCCCACTATCCTTCGCAAGACCCTTCCTCTATATAAGGAAGTTCATTTCATTTGGAGAGGACAGC
CCAAGCTGATCCCCCCTATGAGCCCAGAACGACGCCCGGCCGACATCCGCCGTGCCACCGAGGCGGACAT
GCCGGCGGTCTGCACCATCGTCAACCACTACATCGAGACAAGCACGGTCAACTTCCGTACCGAGCCGCAG
GAACCGCAGGAGTGGACGGACGACCTCGTCCGTCTGCGGGAGCGCTATCCCTGGCTCGTCGCCGAGGTGG
ACGGCGAGGTCGCCGGCATCGCCTACGCGGGTCCCTGGAAGGCACGCAACGCCTACGACTGGACGGCCGA
GTCCACCGTGTACGTCTCCCCCCGCCACCAGCGGACGGGACTGGGCTCCACGCTCTACACCCACCTGCTG
AAGTCCCTGGAGGCACAGGGCTTCAAGAGCGTGGTCGCTGTCATCGGGCTGCCCAACGACCCGAGCGTGC
GCATGCACGAGGCGCTCGGATATGCCCCCCGCGGCATGCTGCGGGCGGCCGGCTTCAAGCACGGGAACTG
GCATGACGTGGGTTTCTGGCAGCTGGACTTCAGCCTGCCGGTGCCGCCCCGTCCGGTCCTGCCCGTCACC
GAAATCTGAAGTAGATGCCGACCGAACAAGAGCTGATTTCGAGAACGCCTCAGCCAGCAACTCGCGCGAG
CCTAGCAAGGCAAATGCGAGAGAACGGCCTTACGCTTGGTGGCACAGTTCTCGTCCACAGTTCGCTAAGC
TCGCTCGGCTGGGTCGCGGGAGGGCCGGTCGCAGTGATTCAGGAATTAATTCGGTACGCTGAAATCACCA
GTCTCTCTCTACAAATCTATCTCTCTCTATTTTCTCCATAAATAATGTGTGAGTAGTTTCCCGATAAGGG
AAATTAGGGTTCTTATAGGGTTTCGCTCATGTGTTGAGCATATAAGAAACCCTTAGTATGTATTTGTATT
TGTAAAATACTTCTATCAATAAAATTTCTAATTCCTAAAACCAAAATCCAGTACTAAAATCCAGATCGAT
AACGTTACACCACAATATATCCTGCCAAGATCTAATTCCGGGGATCGGAAATCCAGAAGCCCGAGAGGTT
GCCGCCTTTCGGGCTTTTTCTTTTTCAAAAAAAAAAATTTATAAAACGATCTGTTGCGGCCGGCCGCCGG
GTTGTGGGCAAAGGCGCTCGACGGTGGGCAACCGCTTGCGGTTGTCCACGGGCGGAGCCGGTGCGCGTAG
CGCATTGTCCACAAGCCAAGGGCGACCAATAATTGATATATATATTCATAATTGAAAAGCTAATTGAACA
TACTACTTGCTGTAACTACTTGCCGGAGCGAGGGGTGTTTGCAAGCTGTTGATCTGAAAGGGCTATTAGC
GTTCTCACGTGCCTTTTTGATTAGCGATTTCACGTGACCTTATTAGCGATTTCACGTACTCCGATTAGCG
ATTTCACGTACCCTGATTAGCGATTTCACGTGGATAGTTTTTGGAGCGGGCCGGAAAGCCCCGTGAATCA
AGGCTTTGCGGGGCATTAGCGGTTTCACGTGGATAACTACCCTCTATCCACAGGCTTCCGGGGATAAAAA
AGCCCGCTCGACGGCGGGCTGTTGGATGGGGATCGCCTGAATCGCCCCATCATCCAGCCAGAAAGTGAGG
GAGCCACGGTTGATGAGAGCTTTGTTGTAGGTGGACCAGTTGGTGATTTTGAACTTTTGCTTTGCCACGG
AACGGTCTGCGTTGTCGGGAAGATGCGTGATCTGATCCTTCAACTCAGCAAAAGTTCGATTTATTCAACA
AAGCCACGTTGTGTCTCAAAATCTCTGATGTTACATTGCACAAGATAAAAATATATCATCATGAACAATA
AAACTGTCTGCTTACATAAACAGTAATACAAGGGGTGTTATGAGCCATATTCAACGGGAAACGTCTTGCT
CAAGGCCGCGATTAAATTCCAACATGGATGCTGATTTATATGGGTATAAATGGGCTCGCGATAATGTCGG
GCAATCAGGTGCGACAATCTACCGATTGTATGGGAAGCCCGATGCGCCAGAGTTGTTTCTGAAACATGGC
AAAGGTAGCGTTGCCAATGATGTTACAGATGAGATGGTCAGACTAAACTGGCTGACGGAATTTATGCCTC
TTCCGACCATCAAGCATTTTATCCGTACTCCTGATGATGCATGGTTACTCACCACTGCGATCCCAGGGAA
AACAGCATTCCAGGTATTAGAAGAATATCCTGATTCAGGTGAAAATATTGTTGATGCGCTGGCAGTGTTC
CTGCGCCGGTTGCATTCGATTCCTGTTTGTAATTGTCCTTTTAACAGCGATCGCGTATTTCGTCTCGCTC
AGGCGCAATCACGAATGAATAACGGTTTGGTTGATGCGAGTGATTTTGATGACGAGCGTAATGGCTGGCC
TGTTGAACAAGTCTGGAAAGAAATGCATAAACTTTTGCCATTCTCACCGGATTCAGTCGTCACTCATGGT
GATTTCTCACTTGATAACCTTATTTTTGACGAGGGGAAATTAATAGGTTGTATTGATGTTGGACGAGTCG
GAATCGCAGACCGATACCAGGATCTTGCCATCCTATGGAACTGCCTCGGTGAGTTTTCTCCTTCATTACA
GAAACGGCTTTTTCAAAAATATGGTATTGATAATCCTGATATGAATAAATTGCAGTTTCATTTGATGCTC
GATGAGTTTTTCTAATCACTAGACCAATGTTACACATATATACTTTAGATTGATTTAAAACTTCATTTTT
AATTTAAAAGGATCTAGGTGAAGATCCTTTTTGATAATCTCATGACCAAAATCCCTTAACGTGAGTTTTC
GTTCCACTGAGCGTCAGACCCCGTAGAAAAGATCAAAGGATCTTCTTGAGATCCTTTTTTTCTGCGCGTA
ATCTGCTGCTTGCAAACAAAAAAACCACCGCTACCAGCGGTGGTTTGTTTGCCGGATCAAGAGCTACCAA
CTCTTCTTCCGAAGGTAACTGGCTTCAGCAGAGCGCAGATACCAAATACTGTTCTTCTAGTGTAGCCGTA
GTTAGGCCACCACTTCAAGAACTCTGTAGCACCGCCTACATACCTCGCTCTGCTAATCCTGTTACCAGTG
GCTGCTGCCAGTGGCGATAAGTCGTGTCTTACCGGGTTGGACTCAAGACGATAGTTACCGGATAAGGCGC
AGCGGTCGGGCTGAA
